Addgene plasmid #248558: pLenti-gRNA-NC2
Purpose: A CRISPR-based technology to study chromosome-specific aneuploidy by targeting human centromeres
Depositing lab: Teresa Davoli. Depositing organization: NYU Grossman School of Medicine. Publication: KaryoCreate: A CRISPR-based technology to study chromosome-specific aneuploidy by targeting human centromeres. Bosco N, Goldberg A, Zhao X, Mays JC, Cheng P, Johnson AF, Bianchi JJ, Toscani C, Di Tommaso E, Katsnelson L, Annuar D, Mei S, Faitelson RE, Pesselev IY, Mohamed KS, Mermerian A, Camacho-Hernandez EM, Gionco CA, Manikas J, Tseng YS, Sun Z, Fani S, Keegan S, Lippman SM, Fenyo D, Giunta S, Santaguida S, Davoli T. Cell. 2023 Apr 27;186(9):1985-2001.e19. doi: 10.1016/j.cell.2023.03.029. Epub 2023 Apr 18. PubMed 37075754.
Backbone
  Vector backbone: pLentiGuide-Puro-FE
  Vector type: Mammalian Expression, CRISPR
Growth in bacteria
  Bacterial resistance: Ampicillin, 100 μg/mL
  Growth temperature: 30°C
  Growth strain: NEB Stable
  Copy number: High Copy
Gene/Insert
  Gene/Insert name: gRNA-NC2 TD#278
  gRNA/shRNA sequence: GCATGCACTCTGCAGAAGGG
  Species: H. sapiens (human)
  Promoter: U6
  Cloning method: Gibson Cloning
Terms and licenses: Academic/Nonprofit Terms; Industry Terms: Not Available to Industry
How to cite: pLenti-gRNA-NC2 was a gift from Teresa Davoli (Addgene plasmid # 248558 ; http://n2t.net/addgene:248558 ; RRID:Addgene_248558)
