[The description below was written by a language model from this plasmid's Addgene catalogue record and pLannotate feature annotations shown in this document.]
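Description:
pLenti-gRNA-NC2 is a third-generation-style, self-inactivating lentiviral guide RNA vector built on the pLentiGuide-Puro-FE backbone, deposited as part of the KaryoCreate system, a CRISPR-based approach for inducing chromosome-specific aneuploidy by targeting human centromeres. The lentiviral cassette is framed by an RSV promoter fused to a truncated HIV-1 5' LTR and a ΔU3 3' LTR. It carries the Ψ packaging signal with adjoining gag sequence, the Rev response element, an env fragment and a cPPT/CTS, which together support genome packaging, Rev-dependent nuclear export and efficient transduction when helper functions are supplied in trans. In bacteria the plasmid is maintained through a high-copy ColE1/pUC-type origin with ampicillin selection. An f1 origin, an SV40 origin and poly(A) signal, and remnants of a lac/T7/T3 cloning region are also annotated in the backbone.

The payload is a single guide RNA, gRNA-NC2, inserted by Gibson cloning downstream of the human U6 RNA polymerase III promoter and fused to a Streptococcus pyogenes Cas9 scaffold. That scaffold is only partially matched by the tracrRNA annotation, which would fit a modified scaffold, although the record does not define the "FE" designation. The species is listed as human, but the record does not state the guide's genomic target or what "NC" stands for. The name may suggest a control guide, but this is not confirmed by the fields. A separate EF-1α core promoter with its intron A drives puromycin N-acetyltransferase, followed by a WPRE to boost transcript expression, allowing puromycin selection of transduced mammalian cells. No Cas9 or dCas9 is encoded, so the nuclease or dCas9 fusion component must be provided from another construct.
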