Features (pLannotate 1.2.2; 29 found; start..end, strand, type, name):
      3..158     +  CDS            env (fragment): ENV_HV1H2 - Experimental evidence at protein level: Swiss-Prot protein existence level 1. [Transmembrane protein gp41]: Acts as a class I viral fusion protein. Under the current model, the protein has at least 3 conformational states: pre-fusion native state, pre-hairpin intermediate state, and post-fusion hairpin state. During fusion of viral and target intracellular membranes, the coiled coil regions (heptad repeats) assume a trimer-of-hairpins structure, positioning the fusion peptide in close proximity to the C-terminal region of the ectodomain. The formation of this structure appears to d
    162..402     +  promoter       U6 promoter: RNA polymerase III promoter for human U6 snRNA
    449..516     +  misc_RNA       tracrRNA (fragment): trans-activating CRISPR RNA for the Streptococcus pyogenes CRISPR/Cas9 system
    572..689     +  misc_feature   cPPT/CTS: central polypurine tract and central termination sequence of HIV-1
    755..821     +  CDS            small t antigen (fragment): SV40 (simian virus 40) small t antigen
    847..1058    +  promoter       EF-1α core promoter: core promoter for human elongation factor EF-1α
   1059..1997    +  intron         EF-1α intron A: intron upstream of the start codon of human EF-1α
   2019..2618    +  CDS            PuroR (fragment): puromycin N-acetyltransferase; pac from Streptomyces; confers resistance to puromycin
   2634..3222    +  misc_feature   WPRE: woodchuck hepatitis virus posttranscriptional regulatory element
   3273..3292    +  misc_feature   cPPT/CTS (fragment): central polypurine tract and central termination sequence of HIV-1
   3294..3527    +  LTR            3' LTR (ΔU3): self-inactivating 3' long terminal repeat (LTR) from HIV-1
   3605..3726    +  polyA_signal   SV40 poly(A) signal: SV40 polyadenylation signal
   3766..3901    +  rep_origin     SV40 ori: SV40 origin of replication
   3922..3940    -  promoter       T7 promoter: promoter for bacteriophage T7 RNA polymerase
   3948..4103    +  CDS            lacZα (fragment): LacZα fragment of β-galactosidase; lacZ fragment
   4108..4536    +  rep_origin     f1 ori (sequence partly withheld): f1 bacteriophage origin of replication; arrow indicates direction of (+) strand synthesis
   4589..4693    +  promoter       AmpR promoter: bla
   4694..5554    +  CDS            AmpR: β-lactamase; bla; confers resistance to ampicillin, carbenicillin, and related antibiotics
   5725..6313    +  rep_origin     ori: high-copy-number ColE1/pMB1/pBR322/pUC origin of replication
   6496..6588    +  CDS            lacI (fragment): lac repressor; lacI; The lac repressor binds to the lac operator to inhibit transcription in E. coli. This inhibition can be relieved by adding lactose or isopropyl-β-D-thiogalactopyranoside (IPTG).
   6601..6622    +  protein_bind   CAP binding site: CAP binding activates transcription in the presence of cAMP. E. coli catabolite activator protein
   6637..6667    +  promoter       lac promoter: promoter for the E. coli lac operon
   6675..6691    +  protein_bind   lac operator: The lac repressor binds to the lac operator to inhibit transcription in E. coli. This inhibition can be relieved by adding lactose or isopropyl-β-D-thiogalactopyranoside (IPTG). lac repressor encoded by lacI
   6736..6754    +  promoter       T3 promoter: promoter for bacteriophage T3 RNA polymerase
   6782..7008    +  promoter       RSV promoter: Rous sarcoma virus enhancer/promoter
   7009..7189    +  LTR            5' LTR (truncated): truncated 5' long terminal repeat (LTR) from HIV-1
   7236..7361    +  misc_feature   HIV-1 Ψ: packaging signal of human immunodeficiency virus type 1
   7345..7708    +  CDS            HIV-1 gag (fragment): gag protein from human immunodeficiency virus 1; gag
   7854..8087    +  misc_feature   RRE: The Rev response element (RRE) of HIV-1 allows for Rev-dependent mRNA export from the nucleus to the cytoplasm.
>Addgene plasmid #248558 | pLenti-gRNA-NC2 | addgene full sequence | sequence record 498509 | Addgene NGS Result
TAACAAATTGGCTGTGGTATATAAAATTATTCATAATGATAGTAGGAGGCTTGGTAGGTTTAAGAATAGT
TTTTGCTGTACTTTCTATAGTGAATAGAGTTAGGCAGGGATATTCACCATTATCGTTTCAGACCCACCTC
CCAACCCCGAGGGGACCCAGAGAGGGCCTATTTCCCATGATTCCTTCATATTTGCATATACGATACAAGG
CTGTTAGAGAGATAATTAGAATTAATTTGACTGTAAACACAAAGATATTAGTACAAAATACGTGACGTAG
AAAGTAATAATTTCTTGGGTAGTTTGCAGTTTTAAAATTATGTTTTAAAATGGACTATCATATGCTTACC
GTAACTTGAAAGTATTTCGATTTCTTGGCTTTATATATCTTGTGGAAAGGACGAAACACCGCATGCACTC
TGCAGAAGGGGTTTAAGAGCTATGCTGGAAACAGCATAGCAAGTTTAAATAAGGCTAGTCCGTTATCAAC
TTGAAAAAGTGGCACCGAGTCGGTGCTTTTTTAAGCTTGGCGTAACTAGATCTTGAGACAAATGGCAGTA
TTCATCCACAATTTTAAAAGAAAAGGGGGGATTGGGGGGTACAGTGCAGGGGAAAGAATAGTAGACATAA
TAGCAACAGACATACAAACTAAAGAATTACAAAAACAAATTACAAAAATTCAAAATTTTCGGGTTTATTA
CAGGGACAGCAGAGATCCACTTTGGCGCCGGCTCGAGGGGGCCCGGGTGCAAAGATGGATAAAGTTTTAA
ACAGAGAGGAATCTTTGCAGCTAATGGACCTTCTAGGTCTTGAAAGGAGTGGGAATTGGCTCCGGTGCCC
GTCAGTGGGCAGAGCGCACATCGCCCACAGTCCCCGAGAAGTTGGGGGGAGGGGTCGGCAATTGATCCGG
TGCCTAGAGAAGGTGGCGCGGGGTAAACTGGGAAAGTGATGTCGTGTACTGGCTCCGCCTTTTTCCCGAG
GGTGGGGGAGAACCGTATATAAGTGCAGTAGTCGCCGTGAACGTTCTTTTTCGCAACGGGTTTGCCGCCA
GAACACAGGTAAGTGCCGTGTGTGGTTCCCGCGGGCCTGGCCTCTTTACGGGTTATGGCCCTTGCGTGCC
TTGAATTACTTCCACCTGGCTGCAGTACGTGATTCTTGATCCCGAGCTTCGGGTTGGAAGTGGGTGGGAG
AGTTCGAGGCCTTGCGCTTAAGGAGCCCCTTCGCCTCGTGCTTGAGTTGAGGCCTGGCCTGGGCGCTGGG
GCCGCCGCGTGCGAATCTGGTGGCACCTTCGCGCCTGTCTCGCTGCTTTCGATAAGTCTCTAGCCATTTA
AAATTTTTGATGACCTGCTGCGACGCTTTTTTTCTGGCAAGATAGTCTTGTAAATGCGGGCCAAGATCTG
CACACTGGTATTTCGGTTTTTGGGGCCGCGGGCGGCGACGGGGCCCGTGCGTCCCAGCGCACATGTTCGG
CGAGGCGGGGCCTGCGAGCGCGGCCACCGAGAATCGGACGGGGGTAGTCTCAAGCTGGCCGGCCTGCTCT
GGTGCCTGGCCTCGCGCCGCCGTGTATCGCCCCGCCCTGGGCGGCAAGGCTGGCCCGGTCGGCACCAGTT
GCGTGAGCGGAAAGATGGCCGCTTCCCGGCCCTGCTGCAGGGAGCTCAAAATGGAGGACGCGGCGCTCGG
GAGAGCGGGCGGGTGAGTCACCCACACAAAGGAAAAGGGCCTTTCCGTCCTCAGCCGTCGCTTCATGTGA
CTCCACGGAGTACCGGGCGCCGTCCAGGCACCTCGATTAGTTCTCGAGCTTTTGGAGTACGTCGTCTTTA
GGTTGGGGGGAGGGGTTTTATGCGATGGAGTTTCCCCACACTGAGTGGGTGGAGACTGAAGTTAGGCCAG
CTTGGCACTTGATGTAATTCTCCTTGGAATTTGCCCTTTTTGAGTTTGGATCTTGGTTCATTCTCAAGCC
TCAGACAGTGGTTCAAAGTTTTTTTCTTCCATTTCAGGTGTCGTGACGTACGGCCACCATGACCGAGTAC
AAGCCCACGGTGCGCCTCGCCACCCGCGACGACGTCCCCAGGGCCGTACGCACCCTCGCCGCCGCGTTCG
CCGACTACCCCGCCACGCGCCACACCGTCGATCCGGACCGCCACATCGAGCGGGTCACCGAGCTGCAAGA
ACTCTTCCTCACGCGCGTCGGGCTCGACATCGGCAAGGTGTGGGTCGCGGACGACGGCGCCGCCGTGGCG
GTCTGGACCACGCCGGAGAGCGTCGAAGCGGGGGCGGTGTTCGCCGAGATCGGCCCGCGCATGGCCGAGT
TGAGCGGTTCCCGGCTGGCCGCGCAGCAACAGATGGAAGGCCTCCTGGCGCCGCACCGGCCCAAGGAGCC
CGCGTGGTTCCTGGCCACCGTCGGAGTCTCGCCCGACCACCAGGGCAAGGGTCTGGGCAGCGCCGTCGTG
CTCCCCGGAGTGGAGGCGGCCGAGCGCGCCGGGGTGCCCGCCTTCCTGGAGACCTCCGCGCCCCGCAACC
TCCCCTTCTACGAGCGGCTCGGCTTCACCGTCACCGCCGACGTCGAGGTGCCCGAAGGACCGCGCACCTG
GTGCATGACCCGCAAGCCCGGTGCCTGAACGCGTTAAGTCGACAATCAACCTCTGGATTACAAAATTTGT
GAAAGATTGACTGGTATTCTTAACTATGTTGCTCCTTTTACGCTATGTGGATACGCTGCTTTAATGCCTT
TGTATCATGCTATTGCTTCCCGTATGGCTTTCATTTTCTCCTCCTTGTATAAATCCTGGTTGCTGTCTCT
TTATGAGGAGTTGTGGCCCGTTGTCAGGCAACGTGGCGTGGTGTGCACTGTGTTTGCTGACGCAACCCCC
ACTGGTTGGGGCATTGCCACCACCTGTCAGCTCCTTTCCGGGACTTTCGCTTTCCCCCTCCCTATTGCCA
CGGCGGAACTCATCGCCGCCTGCCTTGCCCGCTGCTGGACAGGGGCTCGGCTGTTGGGCACTGACAATTC
CGTGGTGTTGTCGGGGAAATCATCGTCCTTTCCTTGGCTGCTCGCCTGTGTTGCCACCTGGATTCTGCGC
GGGACGTCCTTCTGCTACGTCCCTTCGGCCCTCAATCCAGCGGACCTTCCTTCCCGCGGCCTGCTGCCGG
CTCTGCGGCCTCTTCCGCGTCTTCGCCTTCGCCCTCAGACGAGTCGGATCTCCCTTTGGGCCGCCTCCCC
GCGTCGACTTTAAGACCAATGACTTACAAGGCAGCTGTAGATCTTAGCCACTTTTTAAAAGAAAAGGGGG
GACTGGAAGGGCTAATTCACTCCCAACGAAGACAAGATCTGCTTTTTGCTTGTACTGGGTCTCTCTGGTT
AGACCAGATCTGAGCCTGGGAGCTCTCTGGCTAACTAGGGAACCCACTGCTTAAGCCTCAATAAAGCTTG
CCTTGAGTGCTTCAAGTAGTGTGTGCCCGTCTGTTGTGTGACTCTGGTAACTAGAGATCCCTCAGACCCT
TTTAGTCAGTGTGGAAAATCTCTAGCAGTACGTATAGTAGTTCATGTCATCTTATTATTCAGTATTTATA
ACTTGCAAAGAAATGAATATCAGAGAGTGAGAGGAACTTGTTTATTGCAGCTTATAATGGTTACAAATAA
AGCAATAGCATCACAAATTTCACAAATAAAGCATTTTTTTCACTGCATTCTAGTTGTGGTTTGTCCAAAC
TCATCAATGTATCTTATCATGTCTGGCTCTAGCTATCCCGCCCCTAACTCCGCCCATCCCGCCCCTAACT
CCGCCCAGTTCCGCCCATTCTCCGCCCCATGGCTGACTAATTTTTTTTATTTATGCAGAGGCCGAGGCCG
CCTCGGCCTCTGAGCTATTCCAGAAGTAGTGAGGAGGCTTTTTTGGAGGCCTAGGGACGTACCCAATTCG
CCCTATAGTGAGTCGTATTACGCGCGCTCACTGGCCGTCGTTTTACAACGTCGTGACTGGGAAAACCCTG
GCGTTACCCAACTTAATCGCCTTGCAGCACATCCCCCTTTCGCCAGCTGGCGTAATAGCGAAGAGGCCCG
CACCGATCGCCCTTCCCAACAGTTGCGCAGCCTGAATGGCGAATGGG
[124 nt withheld, positions 4108-4231]
C
[91 nt withheld, positions 4233-4323]
A
[49 nt withheld, positions 4325-4373]
CCTTTGACGTTGGAGTCCACGTTCTTT
[37 nt withheld, positions 4401-4437]
ACCCTATCTCGGTCTATTCTTTTGATTTATAAGGGATTTTGCCGATTTCGGCCTATTGGTTAAAAAATGA
GCTGATTTAACAAAAATTTAACGCGAATTTTAACAAAATATTAACGCTTACAATTTAGGTGGCACTTTTC
GGGGAAATGTGCGCGGAACCCCTATTTGTTTATTTTTCTAAATACATTCAAATATGTATCCGCTCATGAG
ACAATAACCCTGATAAATGCTTCAATAATATTGAAAAAGGAAGAGTATGAGTATTCAACATTTCCGTGTC
GCCCTTATTCCCTTTTTTGCGGCATTTTGCCTTCCTGTTTTTGCTCACCCAGAAACGCTGGTGAAAGTAA
AAGATGCTGAAGATCAGTTGGGTGCACGAGTGGGTTACATCGAACTGGATCTCAACAGCGGTAAGATCCT
TGAGAGTTTTCGCCCCGAAGAACGTTTTCCAATGATGAGCACTTTTAAAGTTCTGCTATGTGGCGCGGTA
TTATCCCGTATTGACGCCGGGCAAGAGCAACTCGGTCGCCGCATACACTATTCTCAGAATGACTTGGTTG
AGTACTCACCAGTCACAGAAAAGCATCTTACGGATGGCATGACAGTAAGAGAATTATGCAGTGCTGCCAT
AACCATGAGTGATAACACTGCGGCCAACTTACTTCTGACAACGATCGGAGGACCGAAGGAGCTAACCGCT
TTTTTGCACAACATGGGGGATCATGTAACTCGCCTTGATCGTTGGGAACCGGAGCTGAATGAAGCCATAC
CAAACGACGAGCGTGACACCACGATGCCTGTAGCAATGGCAACAACGTTGCGCAAACTATTAACTGGCGA
ACTACTTACTCTAGCTTCCCGGCAACAATTAATAGACTGGATGGAGGCGGATAAAGTTGCAGGACCACTT
CTGCGCTCGGCCCTTCCGGCTGGCTGGTTTATTGCTGATAAATCTGGAGCCGGTGAGCGTGGGTCTCGCG
GTATCATTGCAGCACTGGGGCCAGATGGTAAGCCCTCCCGTATCGTAGTTATCTACACGACGGGGAGTCA
GGCAACTATGGATGAACGAAATAGACAGATCGCTGAGATAGGTGCCTCACTGATTAAGCATTGGTAACTG
TCAGACCAAGTTTACTCATATATACTTTAGATTGATTTAAAACTTCATTTTTAATTTAAAAGGATCTAGG
TGAAGATCCTTTTTGATAATCTCATGACCAAAATCCCTTAACGTGAGTTTTCGTTCCACTGAGCGTCAGA
CCCCGTAGAAAAGATCAAAGGATCTTCTTGAGATCCTTTTTTTCTGCGCGTAATCTGCTGCTTGCAAACA
AAAAAACCACCGCTACCAGCGGTGGTTTGTTTGCCGGATCAAGAGCTACCAACTCTTTTTCCGAAGGTAA
CTGGCTTCAGCAGAGCGCAGATACCAAATACTGTTCTTCTAGTGTAGCCGTAGTTAGGCCACCACTTCAA
GAACTCTGTAGCACCGCCTACATACCTCGCTCTGCTAATCCTGTTACCAGTGGCTGCTGCCAGTGGCGAT
AAGTCGTGTCTTACCGGGTTGGACTCAAGACGATAGTTACCGGATAAGGCGCAGCGGTCGGGCTGAACGG
GGGGTTCGTGCACACAGCCCAGCTTGGAGCGAACGACCTACACCGAACTGAGATACCTACAGCGTGAGCT
ATGAGAAAGCGCCACGCTTCCCGAAGGGAGAAAGGCGGACAGGTATCCGGTAAGCGGCAGGGTCGGAACA
GGAGAGCGCACGAGGGAGCTTCCAGGGGGAAACGCCTGGTATCTTTATAGTCCTGTCGGGTTTCGCCACC
TCTGACTTGAGCGTCGATTTTTGTGATGCTCGTCAGGGGGGCGGAGCCTATGGAAAAACGCCAGCAACGC
GGCCTTTTTACGGTTCCTGGCCTTTTGCTGGCCTTTTGCTCACATGTTCTTTCCTGCGTTATCCCCTGAT
TCTGTGGATAACCGTATTACCGCCTTTGAGTGAGCTGATACCGCTCGCCGCAGCCGAACGACCGAGCGCA
GCGAGTCAGTGAGCGAGGAAGCGGAAGAGCGCCCAATACGCAAACCGCCTCTCCCCGCGCGTTGGCCGAT
TCATTAATGCAGCTGGCACGACAGGTTTCCCGACTGGAAAGCGGGCAGTGAGCGCAACGCAATTAATGTG
AGTTAGCTCACTCATTAGGCACCCCAGGCTTTACACTTTATGCTTCCGGCTCGTATGTTGTGTGGAATTG
TGAGCGGATAACAATTTCACACAGGAAACAGCTATGACCATGATTACGCCAAGCGCGCAATTAACCCTCA
CTAAAGGGAACAAAAGCTGGAGCTGCAAGCTTAATGTAGTCTTATGCAATACTCTTGTAGTCTTGCAACA
TGGTAACGATGAGTTAGCAACATGCCTTACAAGGAGAGAAAAAGCACCGTGCATGCCGATTGGTGGAAGT
AAGGTGGTACGATCGTGCCTTATTAGGAAGGCAACAGACGGGTCTGACATGGATTGGACGAACCACTGAA
TTGCCGCATTGCAGAGATATTGTATTTAAGTGCCTAGCTCGATACATAAACGGGTCTCTCTGGTTAGACC
AGATCTGAGCCTGGGAGCTCTCTGGCTAACTAGGGAACCCACTGCTTAAGCCTCAATAAAGCTTGCCTTG
AGTGCTTCAAGTAGTGTGTGCCCGTCTGTTGTGTGACTCTGGTAACTAGAGATCCCTCAGACCCTTTTAG
TCAGTGTGGAAAATCTCTAGCAGTGGCGCCCGAACAGGGACTTGAAAGCGAAAGGGAAACCAGAGGAGCT
CTCTCGACGCAGGACTCGGCTTGCTGAAGCGCGCACGGCAAGAGGCGAGGGGCGGCGACTGGTGAGTACG
CCAAAAATTTTGACTAGCGGAGGCTAGAAGGAGAGAGATGGGTGCGAGAGCGTCAGTATTAAGCGGGGGA
GAATTAGATCGCGATGGGAAAAAATTCGGTTAAGGCCAGGGGGAAAGAAAAAATATAAATTAAAACATAT
AGTATGGGCAAGCAGGGAGCTAGAACGATTCGCAGTTAATCCTGGCCTGTTAGAAACATCAGAAGGCTGT
AGACAAATACTGGGACAGCTACAACCATCCCTTCAGACAGGATCAGAAGAACTTAGATCATTATATAATA
CAGTAGCAACCCTCTATTGTGTGCATCAAAGGATAGAGATAAAAGACACCAAGGAAGCTTTAGACAAGAT
AGAGGAAGAGCAAAACAAAAGTAAGACCACCGCACAGCAAGCGGCCGCTGATCTTCAGACCTGGAGGAGG
AGATATGAGGGACAATTGGAGAAGTGAATTATATAAATATAAAGTAGTAAAAATTGAACCATTAGGAGTA
GCACCCACCAAGGCAAAGAGAAGAGTGGTGCAGAGAGAAAAAAGAGCAGTGGGAATAGGAGCTTTGTTCC
TTGGGTTCTTGGGAGCAGCAGGAAGCACTATGGGCGCAGCGTCAATGACGCTGACGGTACAGGCCAGACA
ATTATTGTCTGGTATAGTGCAGCAGCAGAACAATTTGCTGAGGGCTATTGAGGCGCAACAGCATCTGTTG
CAACTCACAGTCTGGGGCATCAAGCAGCTCCAGGCAAGAATCCTGGCTGTGGAAAGATACCTAAAGGATC
AACAGCTCCTGGGGATTTGGGGTTGCTCTGGAAAACTCATTTGCACCACTGCTGTGCCTTGGAATGCTAG
TTGGAGTAATAAATCTCTGGAACAGATTTGGAATCACACGACCTGGATGGAGTGGGACAGAGAAATTAAC
AATTACACAAGCTTAATACACTCCTTAATTGAAGAATCGCAAAACCAGCAAGAAAAGAATGAACAAGAAT
TATTGGAATTAGATAAATGGGCAAGTTTGTGGAATTGGTTTAACA
